Addgene plasmid #51907: GP1BA-bio-His
Purpose: Expresses full-length Platelet glycoprotein Ib alpha chain precursor ectodomain in mammalian cells. C-terminal rat Cd4d3+4 tag, biotinylation sequence and His tag.
Depositing lab: Gavin Wright. Depositing organization: Wellcome Sanger Institute. Publication: A human platelet receptor protein microarray identifies FcepsilonR1alpha as an activating PEAR1 ligand. Sun Y, Vandenbriele C, Kauskot A, Verhamme P, Hoylaerts MF, Wright GJ. Mol Cell Proteomics. 2015 Feb 23. pii: mcp.M114.046946. 10.1074/mcp.M114.046946 PubMed 25713122.
Backbone
  Vector backbone: pTT3
  Backbone manufacturer: Yves Durocher, NRC
  Backbone size w/o insert (bp): 6618
  Total vector size (bp): 8144
  Modifications to backbone: Rat CD4 d3+4, enzymatic biotinylation sequence, linker and His tag (CD4d3+4-BioLHis).
  Vector type: Mammalian Expression
Growth in bacteria
  Bacterial resistance: Ampicillin, 100 μg/mL
  Growth temperature: 37°C
  Growth strain: Top10
  Copy number: High Copy
Gene/Insert
  Gene/Insert name: GP1BA (alt name: Platelet glycoprotein Ib alpha chain precursor)
  Species: H. sapiens (human)
  Insert size (bp): 1526
  Entrez Gene: GP1BA (a.k.a. BDPLT1, BDPLT3, BSS, CD42B, CD42b-alpha, DBPLT3, GP1B, GPIbA, GPIbalpha, VWDP)
  Promoter: CMV
  Tag / fusion protein: rat CD4 d3+4 (C terminal on backbone); enzymatic biotinylation sequence (C terminal on backbone); His tag (C terminal on backbone)
  Cloning method: Restriction Enzyme; 5′ cloning site NotI (not destroyed); 3′ cloning site AscI (not destroyed)
  Sequencing primers: 5′ CMV-fwd
Resource information
  A portion of this plasmid was derived from a plasmid made by: Insert was chemically synthesised.
Terms and licenses: Academic/Nonprofit Terms; Industry Terms: Not Available to Industry
Depositor comments: Article ref 77 Co-transfect with GP1BB (Addgene 51908) to create the GP1BA/GP1BB dimer
How to cite: GP1BA-bio-His was a gift from Gavin Wright (Addgene plasmid # 51907 ; http://n2t.net/addgene:51907 ; RRID:Addgene_51907)
