[The description below was written by a language model from this plasmid's Addgene catalogue record and pLannotate feature annotations shown in this document.]
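Description:
GP1BA-bio-His is an 8.1 kb mammalian expression plasmid built on the pTT3 backbone, designed to produce the entire extracellular region of human platelet glycoprotein Ib alpha chain (GP1BA, CD42b) as a soluble, secreted recombinant protein. It is maintained in E. coli through a high-copy ColE1/pUC-type origin and ampicillin resistance (bla). The backbone also carries a fragment of the Epstein-Barr virus oriP, which in pTT-type vectors supports episomal persistence and high transient yields in cells expressing EBNA1. Residual lac regulatory elements and other small fragments flagged in the annotation appear to be backbone remnants with no role in expression.

The chemically synthesised ectodomain insert (about 1.5 kb) sits between retained NotI and AscI sites downstream of the CMV immediate-early enhancer and promoter. Between promoter and coding sequence, the annotation detects adenovirus-derived leader and splice sequences and a chimeric intron fragment, which typically boost mRNA processing and translation; the short "PTP" hit on the opposite strand most likely reflects this adenoviral sequence rather than a real coding element. A short fragment resembling an immunoglobulin heavy chain signal sequence is also annotated just upstream of the insert. The GP1BA sequence is fused in frame at its C terminus to backbone-encoded rat Cd4 domains 3 and 4, followed by an enzymatic biotinylation sequence, a linker and a His tag, and the transcript ends at a rabbit β-globin polyadenylation signal. The biotinylation and His tags are not separately annotated in the feature table.

The tags allow purification via the His tag, oriented capture on streptavidin after enzymatic biotinylation, and detection through the Cd4 domains. This suits the platelet receptor protein microarray and extracellular interaction screening for which the construct was made. The depositor notes that co-transfection with the companion GP1BB plasmid yields the GP1BA/GP1BB dimer.
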