Features (pLannotate 1.2.2; 19 found; start..end, strand, type, name):
    713..768     +  polyA_signal   β-globin poly(A) signal: rabbit β-globin polyadenylation signal (Gil and Proudfoot, 1987)
   1282..2963    -  rep_origin     oriP (fragment): Epstein-Barr virus oriP replication origin (Yates et al., 2000)
   3090..3194    +  promoter       AmpR promoter: bla
   3195..4055    +  CDS            AmpR: β-lactamase; bla; confers resistance to ampicillin, carbenicillin, and related antibiotics
   4226..4814    +  rep_origin     ori: high-copy-number ColE1/pMB1/pBR322/pUC origin of replication
   4997..5089    +  CDS            lacI (fragment): lac repressor; lacI; The lac repressor binds to the lac operator to inhibit transcription in E. coli. This inhibition can be relieved by adding lactose or isopropyl-β-D-thiogalactopyranoside (IPTG).
   5102..5123    +  protein_bind   CAP binding site: CAP binding activates transcription in the presence of cAMP. E. coli catabolite activator protein
   5138..5168    +  promoter       lac promoter: promoter for the E. coli lac operon
   5176..5192    +  protein_bind   lac operator: The lac repressor binds to the lac operator to inhibit transcription in E. coli. This inhibition can be relieved by adding lactose or isopropyl-β-D-thiogalactopyranoside (IPTG). lac repressor encoded by lacI
   5262..5278    +  promoter       tet promoter (fragment): E. coli promoter for tetracycline efflux protein gene
   5288..5313    -  CDS            bla(M) (fragment): β-lactamase lacking the signal sequence; bla(M); allows cytosolic expression of β-lactamase
   5487..5866    +  enhancer       CMV enhancer: human cytomegalovirus immediate early enhancer
   5868..6067    +  promoter       CMV promoter: human cytomegalovirus (CMV) immediate early promoter
   6135..6173    +  misc_feature   Ad SA (fragment): adenovirus major late transcript splice acceptor (Friedrich and Soriano, 1991)
   6206..6415    -  CDS            PTP (fragment): TERM_ADE02 - Experimental evidence at protein level: Swiss-Prot protein existence level 1. Protein covalently bound to the viral DNA that acts as a primer for viral genomic replication by DNA strand displacement. Assembles on the viral origin of replication in an initiation complex with viral polymerase, DBP, host NFIA and host POU2F1/OCT1. During initiation, the polymerase covalently couples the first dCTP with Ser- 580 of pTP. The terminal protein stimulates the template activity over 20 fold compared to protein-free templates. Neo-synthesized viral genomes are linked to two preterminal prot
   6446..6535    +  intron         chimeric intron (fragment): chimera between introns from adenovirus and immunoglobulin heavy chain genes
   6554..6600    +  CDS            IgH signal sequence (fragment): signal sequence from the mouse immunoglobulin heavy chain variable region
   6631..8136    +  CDS            GP1BA (fragment): GP1BA_HUMAN - Experimental evidence at protein level: Swiss-Prot protein existence level 1. GP-Ib, a surface membrane protein of platelets, participates in the formation of platelet plugs by binding to the A1 domain of vWF, which is already bound to the subendothelium. From Homo sapiens (Human).
   8134..553     +  CDS            Cd4 (fragment) (across the origin): CD4_RAT - Experimental evidence at protein level: Swiss-Prot protein existence level 1. Integral membrane glycoprotein that plays an essential role in the immune response and serves multiple functions in responses against both external and internal offenses. In T-cells, functions primarily as a coreceptor for MHC class II molecule:peptide complex. The antigens presented by class II peptides are derived from extracellular proteins while class I peptides are derived from cytosolic proteins. Interacts simultaneously with the T-cell receptor (TCR) and the MHC class II presented by antigen presenti
>Addgene plasmid #51907 | GP1BA-bio-His | depositor full sequence | sequence record 79886 | GP1BA-bio-His sequence 8144 bps
GTCGACCTCCATCACGGCCTATAAGAGTGAGGGGGAGTCAGCGGAGTTCTCCTTCCCACTCAACCTTGGA
GAGGAAAGCCTGCAGGGAGAGTTGAGATGGAAGGCAGAGAAGGCTCCTTCTTCCCAGTCCTGGATCACCT
TCTCCCTAAAGAACCAAAAGGTGTCTGTGCAGAAGTCTACTAGCAACCCCAAGTTCCAGCTGTCCGAAAC
GCTCCCACTCACCCTTCAGATACCCCAGGTCTCCCTTCAGTTTGCTGGTTCTGGCAACCTGACCCTGACT
CTGGACAGAGGGATACTGTATCAGGAAGTGAACCTGGTGGTGATGAAAGTGACTCAGCCCGACAGCAACA
CTTTGACCTGTGAGGTGATGGGACCCACCTCACCCAAGATGAGACTGATCTTGAAGCAGGAGAATCAGGA
GGCCAGGGTCTCCAGGCAGGAGAAAGTGATTCAAGTGCAGGCCCCTGAAGCAGGGGTGTGGCAATGTCTA
CTGAGTGAAGGTGAAGAGGTCAAGATGGACTCCAAGATCCAGGTTTTATCCAAAGGGTTGAATTCCGGCA
GCCTGCACCACATCCTGGACGCCCAGAAGATGCTGTGGAACCACAGGGACAGGAACCTGCCTCCTCTGGC
CCCTCTGGGCCCCCACCACCATCACCACCATTGAGTCTAGACACGTGATTAATTAAGGATCCCCCGACCT
CGACCTCTGGCTAATAAAGGAAATTTATTTTCATTGCAATAGTGTGTTGGAATTTTTTGTGTCTCTCACT
CGGAAGGACATATGGGAGGGCAAATCATTTGGTCGAGATCCCTCGGAGATCTCTAGCTAGAGGATCGATC
CCCGCCCCGGACGAACTAAACCTGACTACGACATCTCTGCCCCTTCTTCGCGGGGCAGTGCATGTAATCC
CTTCAGTTGGTTGGTACAACTTGCCAACTGGGCCCTGTTCCACATGTGACACGGGGGGGGACCAAACACA
AAGGGGTTCTCTGACTGTAGTTGACATCCTTATAAATGGATGTGCACATTTGCCAACACTGAGTGGCTTT
CATCCTGGAGCAGACTTTGCAGTCTGTGGACTGCAACACAACATTGCCTTTATGTGTAACTCTTGGCTGA
AGCTCTTACACCAATGCTGGGGGACATGTACCTCCCAGGGGCCCAGGAAGACTACGGGAGGCTACACCAA
CGTCAATCAGAGGGGCCTGTGTAGCTACCGATAAGCGGACCCTCAAGAGGGCATTAGCAATAGTGTTTAT
AAGGCCCCCTTGTTAACCCTAAACGGGTAGCATATGCTTCCCGGGTAGTAGTATATACTATCCAGACTAA
CCCTAATTCAATAGCATATGTTACCCAACGGGAAGCATATGCTATCGAATTAGGGTTAGTAAAAGGGTCC
TAAGGAACAGCGATATCTCCCACCCCATGAGCTGTCACGGTTTTATTTACATGGGGTCAGGATTCCACGA
GGGTAGTGAACCATTTTAGTCACAAGGGCAGTGGCTGAAGATCAAGGAGCGGGCAGTGAACTCTCCTGAA
TCTTCGCCTGCTTCTTCATTCTCCTTCGTTTAGCTAATAGAATAACTGCTGAGTTGTGAACAGTAAGGTG
TATGTGAGGTGCTCGAAAACAAGGTTTCAGGTGACGCCCCCAGAATAAAATTTGGACGGGGGGTTCAGTG
GTGGCATTGTGCTATGACACCAATATAACCCTCACAAACCCCTTGGGCAATAAATACTAGTGTAGGAATG
AAACATTCTGAATATCTTTAACAATAGAAATCCATGGGGTGGGGACAAGCCGTAAAGACTGGATGTCCAT
CTCACACGAATTTATGGCTATGGGCAACACATAATCCTAGTGCAATATGATACTGGGGTTATTAAGATGT
GTCCCAGGCAGGGACCAAGACAGGTGAACCATGTTGTTACACTCTATTTGTAACAAGGGGAAAGAGAGTG
GACGCCGACAGCAGCGGACTCCACTGGTTGTCTCTAACACCCCCGAAAATTAAACGGGGCTCCACGCCAA
TGGGGCCCATAAACAAAGACAAGTGGCCACTCTTTTTTTTGAAATTGTGGAGTGGGGGCACGCGTCAGCC
CCCACACGCCGCCCTGCGGTTTTGGACTGTAAAATAAGGGTGTAATAACTTGGCTGATTGTAACCCCGCT
AACCACTGCGGTCAAACCACTTGCCCACAAAACCACTAATGGCACCCCGGGGAATACCTGCATAAGTAGG
TGGGCGGGCCAAGATAGGGGCGCGATTGCTGCGATCTGGAGGACAAATTACACACACTTGCGCCTGAGCG
CCAAGCACAGGGTTGTTGGTCCTCATATTCACGAGGTCGCTGAGAGCACGGTGGGCTAATGTTGCCATGG
GTAGCATATACTACCCAAATATCTGGATAGCATATGCTATCCTAATCTATATCTGGGTAGCATAGGCTAT
CCTAATCTATATCTGGGTAGCATATGCTATCCTAATCTATATCTGGGTAGTATATGCTATCCTAATTTAT
ATCTGGGTAGCATAGGCTATCCTAATCTATATCTGGGTAGCATATGCTATCCTAATCTATATCTGGGTAG
TATATGCTATCCTAATCTGTATCCGGGTAGCATATGCTATCCTAATAGAGATTAGGGTAGTATATGCTAT
CCTAATTTATATCTGGGTAGCATATACTACCCAAATATCTGGATAGCATATGCTATCCTAATCTATATCT
GGGTAGCATATGCTATCCTAATCTATATCTGGGTAGCATAGGCTATCCTAATCTATATCTGGGTAGCATA
TGCTATCCTAATCTATATCTGGGTAGTATATGCTATCCTAATTTATATCTGGGTAGCATAGGCTATCCTA
ATCTATATCTGGGTAGCATATGCTATCCTAATCTATATCTGGGTAGTATATGCTATCCTAATCTGTATCC
GGGTAGCATATGCTATCCTCATGATAAGCTGTCAAACATGAGAATTTTCTTGAAGACGAAAGGGCCTCGT
GATACGCCTATTTTTATAGGTTAATGTCATGATAATAATGGTTTCTTAGACGTCAGGTGGCACTTTTCGG
GGAAATGTGCGCGGAACCCCTATTTGTTTATTTTTCTAAATACATTCAAATATGTATCCGCTCATGAGAC
AATAACCCTGATAAATGCTTCAATAATATTGAAAAAGGAAGAGTATGAGTATTCAACATTTCCGTGTCGC
CCTTATTCCCTTTTTTGCGGCATTTTGCCTTCCTGTTTTTGCTCACCCAGAAACGCTGGTGAAAGTAAAA
GATGCTGAAGATCAGTTGGGTGCACGAGTGGGTTACATCGAACTGGATCTCAACAGCGGTAAGATCCTTG
AGAGTTTTCGCCCCGAAGAACGTTTTCCAATGATGAGCACTTTTAAAGTTCTGCTATGTGGCGCGGTATT
ATCCCGTGTTGACGCCGGGCAAGAGCAACTCGGTCGCCGCATACACTATTCTCAGAATGACTTGGTTGAG
TACTCACCAGTCACAGAAAAGCATCTTACGGATGGCATGACAGTAAGAGAATTATGCAGTGCTGCCATAA
CCATGAGTGATAACACTGCGGCCAACTTACTTCTGACAACGATCGGAGGACCGAAGGAGCTAACCGCTTT
TTTGCACAACATGGGGGATCATGTAACTCGCCTTGATCGTTGGGAACCGGAGCTGAATGAAGCCATACCA
AACGACGAGCGTGACACCACGATGCCTGCAGCAATGGCAACAACGTTGCGCAAACTATTAACTGGCGAAC
TACTTACTCTAGCTTCCCGGCAACAATTAATAGACTGGATGGAGGCGGATAAAGTTGCAGGACCACTTCT
GCGCTCGGCCCTTCCGGCTGGCTGGTTTATTGCTGATAAATCTGGAGCCGGTGAGCGTGGGTCTCGCGGT
ATCATTGCAGCACTGGGGCCAGATGGTAAGCCCTCCCGTATCGTAGTTATCTACACGACGGGGAGTCAGG
CAACTATGGATGAACGAAATAGACAGATCGCTGAGATAGGTGCCTCACTGATTAAGCATTGGTAACTGTC
AGACCAAGTTTACTCATATATACTTTAGATTGATTTAAAACTTCATTTTTAATTTAAAAGGATCTAGGTG
AAGATCCTTTTTGATAATCTCATGACCAAAATCCCTTAACGTGAGTTTTCGTTCCACTGAGCGTCAGACC
CCGTAGAAAAGATCAAAGGATCTTCTTGAGATCCTTTTTTTCTGCGCGTAATCTGCTGCTTGCAAACAAA
AAAACCACCGCTACCAGCGGTGGTTTGTTTGCCGGATCAAGAGCTACCAACTCTTTTTCCGAAGGTAACT
GGCTTCAGCAGAGCGCAGATACCAAATACTGTTCTTCTAGTGTAGCCGTAGTTAGGCCACCACTTCAAGA
ACTCTGTAGCACCGCCTACATACCTCGCTCTGCTAATCCTGTTACCAGTGGCTGCTGCCAGTGGCGATAA
GTCGTGTCTTACCGGGTTGGACTCAAGACGATAGTTACCGGATAAGGCGCAGCGGTCGGGCTGAACGGGG
GGTTCGTGCACACAGCCCAGCTTGGAGCGAACGACCTACACCGAACTGAGATACCTACAGCGTGAGCTAT
GAGAAAGCGCCACGCTTCCCGAAGGGAGAAAGGCGGACAGGTATCCGGTAAGCGGCAGGGTCGGAACAGG
AGAGCGCACGAGGGAGCTTCCAGGGGGAAACGCCTGGTATCTTTATAGTCCTGTCGGGTTTCGCCACCTC
TGACTTGAGCGTCGATTTTTGTGATGCTCGTCAGGGGGGCGGAGCCTATGGAAAAACGCCAGCAACGCGG
CCTTTTTACGGTTCCTGGCCTTTTGCTGGCCTTTTGCTCACATGTTCTTTCCTGCGTTATCCCCTGATTC
TGTGGATAACCGTATTACCGCCTTTGAGTGAGCTGATACCGCTCGCCGCAGCCGAACGACCGAGCGCAGC
GAGTCAGTGAGCGAGGAAGCGGAAGAGCGCCCAATACGCAAACCGCCTCTCCCCGCGCGTTGGCCGATTC
ATTAATGCAGCTGGCACGACAGGTTTCCCGACTGGAAAGCGGGCAGTGAGCGCAACGCAATTAATGTGAG
TTAGCTCACTCATTAGGCACCCCAGGCTTTACACTTTATGCTTCCGGCTCGTATGTTGTGTGGAATTGTG
AGCGGATAACAATTTCACACAGGAAACAGCTATGACCATGATTACGCCAAGCTCTAGCTAGAGGTCGACC
AATTCTCATGTTTGACAGCTTATCATCGCAGATCCGGGCAACGTTGTTGCCATTGCTGCAGGCGCAGAAC
TGGTAGGTATGGAAGATCTATACATTGAATCAATATTGGCAATTAGCCATATTAGTCATTGGTTATATAG
CATAAATCAATATTGGCTATTGGCCATTGCATACGTTGTATCTATATCATAATATGTACATTTATATTGG
CTCATGTCCAATATGACCGCCATGTTGACATTGATTATTGACTAGTTATTAATAGTAATCAATTACGGGG
TCATTAGTTCATAGCCCATATATGGAGTTCCGCGTTACATAACTTACGGTAAATGGCCCGCCTGGCTGAC
CGCCCAACGACCCCCGCCCATTGACGTCAATAATGACGTATGTTCCCATAGTAACGCCAATAGGGACTTT
CCATTGACGTCAATGGGTGGAGTATTTACGGTAAACTGCCCACTTGGCAGTACATCAAGTGTATCATATG
CCAAGTCCGCCCCCTATTGACGTCAATGACGGTAAATGGCCCGCCTGGCATTATGCCCAGTACATGACCT
TACGGGACTTTCCTACTTGGCAGTACATCTACGTATTAGTCATCGCTATTACCATGGTGATGCGGTTTTG
GCAGTACACCAATGGGCGTGGATAGCGGTTTGACTCACGGGGATTTCCAAGTCTCCACCCCATTGACGTC
AATGGGAGTTTGTTTTGGCACCAAAATCAACGGGACTTTCCAAAATGTCGTAATAACCCCGCCCCGTTGA
CGCAAATGGGCGGTAGGCGTGTACGGTGGGAGGTCTATATAAGCAGAGCTCGTTTAGTGAACCGTCAGAT
CCTCACTCTCTTCCGCATCGCTGTCTGCGAGGGCCAGCTGTTGGGCTCGCGGTTGAGGACAAACTCTTCG
CGGTCTTTCCAGTACTCTTGGATCGGAAACCCGTCGGCCTCCGAACGGTACTCCGCCACCGAGGGACCTG
AGCGAGTCCGCATCGACCGGATCGGAAAACCTCTCGAGAAAGGCGTCTAACCAGTCACAGTCGCAAGGTA
GGCTGAGCACCGTGGCGGGCGGCAGCGGGTGGCGGTCGGGGTTGTTTCTGGCGGAGGTGCTGCTGATGAT
GTAATTAAAGTAGGCGGTCTTGAGACGGCGGATGGTCGAGGTGAGGTGTGGCAGGCTTGAGATCCAGCTG
TTGGGGTGAGTACTCCCTCTCAAAAGCGGGCATTACTTCTGCGCTAAGATTGTCAGTTTCCAAAAACGAG
GAGGATTTGATATTCACCTGGCCCGATCTGGCCATACACTTGAGTGACAATGACATCCACTTTGCCTTTC
TCTCCACAGGTGTCCACTCCCAGGTCCAAGTTTAAACTGCGGCCGCCACCATGGGACTGCTGCTGCTCCT
CCTGCTCCTGCCTAGCCCTCTGCACCCCCACCCTATCTGCGAAGTGTCTAAGGTGGCCAGTCATCTGGAA
GTGAACTGCGACAAGCGGAACCTGACCGCCCTGCCCCCCGATCTGCCCAAGGACACCACCATCCTGCACC
TGAGCGAGAATCTGCTGTACACCTTCAGCCTGGCCACCCTGATGCCCTACACCCGGCTGACCCAGCTGAA
CCTGGACAGATGCGAGCTGACCAAGCTCCAGGTGGACGGCACACTGCCTGTGCTGGGCACCCTGGACCTG
AGCCACAACCAGCTGCAGAGCCTGCCACTGCTGGGACAGACACTGCCTGCCCTGACCGTGCTGGACGTGT
CCTTCAATAGACTGACTTCTCTGCCACTGGGCGCTCTGAGAGGGCTGGGCGAGCTGCAGGAACTGTACCT
GAAGGGCAACGAGCTGAAAACTCTGCCTCCTGGCCTCCTGACTCCTACACCCAAGCTGGAAAAGCTGTCC
CTGGCCAACAACAACCTGACCGAGCTGCCTGCCGGCCTGCTGAACGGCCTGGAAAACCTCGATACACTGC
TCCTGCAGGAAAACAGCCTGTACACCATCCCCAAGGGCTTTTTCGGCAGCCATCTGCTGCCCTTCGCCTT
CCTGCACGGCAACCCCTGGCTGTGCAACTGCGAGATCCTGTACTTCCGGCGGTGGCTCCAGGACAATGCC
GAGAACGTGTACGTGTGGAAGCAGGGCGTGGACGTGAAGGCCATGACCAGCAACGTGGCCAGCGTGCAGT
GCGACAACAGCGACAAGTTCCCCGTGTACAAGTACCCCGGCAAGGGCTGTCCTACCCTGGGCGACGAGGG
CGACACCGACCTGTACGACTACTACCCTGAAGAGGACACTGAGGGCGATAAAGTGCGGGCCACCCGGACC
GTGGTCAAGTTCCCCACCAAGGCCCACACCACCCCCTGGGGCCTGTTCTACAGCTGGTCCACCGCCAGCC
TGGACTCCCAGATGCCAAGCAGTCTGCACCCTACCCAGGAAAGCACCAAAGAGCAGACCACCTTCCCCCC
CAGATGGACCCCCAACTTCACCCTGCACATGGAAAGCATCACCTTCAGCAAGACCCCCAAGAGCACCACC
GAGCCTACTCCATCCCCAACAACTTCTGAGCCTGTGCCCGAGCCTGCCCCCAACATGACCACCCTGGAAC
CCACCCCCAGCCCCACAACACCTGAGCCTACCAGCGAACCAGCACCTTCTCCTACCACCCCTGAGCCAAC
TCCTATTCCAACCATTGCCACCTCCCCCACAATCCTGGTGTCCGCTACTTCCCTGATCACCCCCAAGTCC
ACCTTTCTGACCACCACCAAGCCCGTGTCCCTGCTGGAATCCACCAAGAAAACCATCCCCGAGCTGGACC
AGCCTCCCAAGCTGAGAGGCGTGCTGCAGGGGCACCTGGAAAGCAGCCGGAACGACCCCTTTCTGCACCC
CGACTTTTGCTGTCTCGGCGCGCC
