>Addgene plasmid #51907 | GP1BA-bio-His | addgene partial sequence | sequence record 94450 | pMT2-F 5'-TTGCCTTTCTCTCCACAGGT-3'
ACTGCGGCCGCCACCATGGGACTGCTGCTGCTCCTCCTGCTCCTGCCTAGCCCTCTGCACCCCCACCCTA
TCTGCGAAGTGTCTAAGGTGGCCAGTCATCTGGAAGTGAACTGCGACAAGCGGAACCTGACCGCCCTGCC
CCCCGATCTGCCCAAGGACACCACCATCCTGCACCTGAGCGAGAATCTGCTGTACACCTTCAGCCTGGCC
ACCCTGATGCCCTACACCCGGCTGACCCAGCTGAACCTGGACAGATGCGAGCTGACCAAGCTCCAGGTGG
ACGGCACACTGCCTGTGCTGGGCACCCTGGACCTGAGCCACAACCAGCTGCAGAGCCTGCCACTGCTGGG
ACAGACACTGCCTGCCCTGACCGTGCTGGACGTGTCCTTCAATAGACTGACTTCTCTGCCACTGGGCGCT
CTGAGAGGGCTGGGCGAGCTGCAGGAACTGTACCTGAAGGGCAACGAGCTGAAAACTCTGCCTCCTGGCC
TCCTGACTCCTACACCCAAGCTGGAAAAGCTGTCCCTGGCCAACAACAACCTGACCGAGCTGCCTGCCGG
CCTGCTGAACGGCCTGGAAAACCTCGATACACTGCTCCTGCAGGAAAACAGCCTGTACACCATCCCCAAG
GGCTTTTTCGGCAGCCATCTGCTGCCCTTCGCCTTCCTGCACGGCAACCCCTGGCTGTGCAACTGCGAGA
TCCTGTACTTCCGGCGGTGGCTCCAGGACAATGCCGAGAACGTGTACGTGTGGAAGCAGGGCGTGGACGT
GAAGGCCATGACCAGCAACGTGGCCAGCGTGCAGTGCGACAACAGCGACAAGTTCCCCGTGTACAAGTAC
CCCGGC
