>Addgene plasmid #51907 | GP1BA-bio-His | addgene partial sequence | sequence record 94703 | rb_glob_PA_term-R 5'-CCCATATGTCCTTCCGAGTG-3'
ATAAATTTCCTTTATTAGCCAGAGGTCGAGGTCGGGGGATCCTTAATTAATCACGTGTCTAGACTCAATG
GTGGTGATGGTGGTGGGGGCCCAGAGGGGCCAGAGGAGGCAGGTTCCTGTCCCTGTGGTTCCACAGCATC
TTCTGGGCGTCCAGGATGTGGTGCAGGCTGCCGGAATTCAACCCTTTGGATAAAACCTGGATCTTGGAGT
CCATCTTGACCTCTTCACCTTCACTCAGTAGACATTGCCACACCCCTGCTTCAGGGGCCTGCACTTGAAT
CACTTTCTCCTGCCTGGAGACCCTGGCCTCCTGATTCTCCTGCTTCAAGATCAGTCTCATCTTGGGTGAG
GTGGGTCCCATCACCTCACAGGTCAAAGTGTTGCTGTCGGGCTGAGTCACTTTCATCACCACCAGGTTCA
CTTCCTGATACAGTATCCCTCTGTCCAGAGTCAGGGTCAGGTTGCCAGAACCAGCAAACTGAAGGGAGAC
CTGGGGTATCTGAAGGGTGAGTGGGAGCGTTTCGGACAGCTGGAACTTGGGGTTGCTAGTAGACTTCTGC
ACAGACACCTTTTGGTTCTTTAGGGAGAAGGTGATCCAGGACTGGGAAGAAGGAGCCTTCTCTGCCTTCC
ATCTCAACTCTCCCTGCAGGCTTTCCTCTCCAAGGTTGAGTGGGAAGGAGAACTCCGCTGACTCCCCCTC
ACTCTTATAGGCCGTGATGGAGGTCGACGGCGCGCCGAGACA
